Addgene plasmid #35317: pBbA7c-RFP
Depositing lab: Jay Keasling. Depositing organization: University of California, Berkeley. Publication: BglBrick vectors and datasheets: A synthetic biology platform for gene expression. Lee TS, Krupa RA, Zhang F, Hajimorad M, Holtz WJ, Prasad N, Lee SK, Keasling JD. J Biol Eng. 2011 Sep 20;5:12. 10.1186/1754-1611-5-12 PubMed 21933410.
Backbone
  Vector backbone: pBb
  Backbone size w/o insert (bp): 3428
  Vector type: Bacterial Expression, Synthetic Biology
Growth in bacteria
  Bacterial resistance: Chloramphenicol, 25 μg/mL
  Growth temperature: 37°C
  Growth strain: DH5alpha
  Copy number: Low Copy
Gene/Insert
  Gene/Insert name: RFP (alt name: JBEI Part ID: JPUB_000083)
  Species: Synthetic
  Insert size (bp): 678
  Promoter: T7
  Cloning method: Restriction Enzyme
  Sequencing primers: 5′ jkRFP-R (gctttggaaccgtactggaa); 3′ jkRFP-F (tggtcactacgacgctgaag)
Terms and licenses: Academic/Nonprofit Terms; Industry Terms: Not Available to Industry
Depositor comments: JBEI Part ID: JPUB_000083; Origin: p15A
How to cite: pBbA7c-RFP was a gift from Jay Keasling (Addgene plasmid # 35317 ; http://n2t.net/addgene:35317 ; RRID:Addgene_35317)
