[The description below was written by a language model from this plasmid's Addgene catalogue record and pLannotate feature annotations shown in this document.]
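Description:
pBbA7c-RFP is a bacterial expression plasmid from the BglBrick vector series, a synthetic biology platform of modular E. coli vectors in which origin, promoter and resistance marker are interchangeable parts. This member, 4,106 bp in its full deposited sequence, combines a p15A origin of replication with a chloramphenicol resistance cassette, in which the cat gene is driven by its own promoter and followed by the lambda t0 terminator. The record lists it as low copy. The p15A origin is compatible with ColE1-type plasmids, so the vector can be maintained alongside a second plasmid in the same cell. The annotation also picks up a short RSF origin fragment and a fragment of a tetracycline resistance gene. Both are partial matches, most likely backbone remnants rather than functional elements.

The payload is a 678 bp synthetic mRFP1 coding sequence, a monomeric red fluorescent derivative of DsRed, placed downstream of a T7 promoter with an adjacent lac operator. A divergently oriented lacI gene with its own promoter supplies lac repressor, which binds the operator and holds expression off until IPTG or lactose is added. Transcription depends on T7 RNA polymerase, so expression requires a host strain that provides this enzyme. The propagation strain listed in the record is a general cloning host. Tandem rrnB T1 and T7Te terminators follow the reporter and insulate the expression unit from the rest of the plasmid.

RFP serves as a readily measured reporter for characterising the behaviour of this promoter, origin and marker combination. It can also act as a placeholder to be swapped for a gene of interest by restriction enzyme cloning.
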