Features (pLannotate 1.2.2; 13 found; start..end, strand, type, name):
      8..1090    -  CDS            lacI: lac repressor; lacI; The lac repressor binds to the lac operator to inhibit transcription in E. coli. This inhibition can be relieved by adding lactose or isopropyl-β-D-thiogalactopyranoside (IPTG).
   1091..1168    -  promoter       lacI promoter: lacI
   1176..1455    -  CDS            TcR (fragment): tetracycline efflux protein; tet; confers resistance to tetracycline
   1481..1499    +  promoter       T7 promoter: promoter for bacteriophage T7 RNA polymerase
   1504..1520    +  protein_bind   lac operator: The lac repressor binds to the lac operator to inhibit transcription in E. coli. This inhibition can be relieved by adding lactose or isopropyl-β-D-thiogalactopyranoside (IPTG). lac repressor encoded by lacI
   1561..2238    +  CDS            mRFP1: monomeric derivative of DsRed (Campbell et al., 2002)
   2271..2342    +  terminator     rrnB T1 terminator: transcription terminator T1 from the E. coli rrnB gene
   2358..2385    +  terminator     T7Te terminator: phage T7 early transcription terminator
   2404..2459    -  rep_origin     RSF ori (fragment): Plasmids containing the RSF 1030 origin of replication can be propagated in E. coli cells that contain additional plasmids with compatible origins.
   2547..3092    -  rep_origin     p15A ori: Plasmids containing the medium-copy-number p15A origin of replication can be propagated in E. coli cells that contain a second plasmid with the ColE1 origin.
   3206..3300    -  terminator     lambda t0 terminator: transcription terminator from phage lambda
   3324..3980    -  CDS            cat: CAT_ECOLX - Experimental evidence at protein level: Swiss-Prot protein existence level 1. This enzyme is an effector of chloramphenicol resistance in bacteria. From Escherichia coli. This protein is used as a marker in many commonly used cloning vectors, such as pACYC184.
   3981..4083    -  promoter       cat promoter: promoter of the E. coli cat gene encoding chloramphenicol acetyltransferase
>Addgene plasmid #35317 | pBbA7c-RFP | depositor full sequence | sequence record 42984 | pBbA7c-RFP sequence 4106 bps
GACGTCCTCACTGCCCGCTTTCCAGTCGGGAAACCTGTCGTGCCAGCTGCATTAATGAATCGGCCAACGC
GCGGGGAGAGGCGGTTTGCGTATTGGGCGCCAGGGTGGTTTTTCTTTTCACCAGTGAGACGGGCAACAGC
TGATTGCCCTTCACCGCCTGGCCCTGAGAGAGTTGCAGCAAGCGGTCCACGCTGGTTTGCCCCAGCAGGC
GAAAATCCTGTTTGATGGTGGTTAACGGCGGGATATAACATGAGCTGTCTTCGGTATCGTCGTATCCCAC
TACCGAGATGTCCGCACCAACGCGCAGCCCGGACTCGGTAATGGCGCGCATTGCGCCCAGCGCCATCTGA
TCGTTGGCAACCAGCATCGCAGTGGGAACGATGCCCTCATTCAGCATTTGCATGGTTTGTTGAAAACCGG
ACATGGCACTCCAGTCGCCTTCCCGTTCCGCTATCGGCTGAATTTGATTGCGAGTGAGATATTTATGCCA
GCCAGCCAGACGCAGACGCGCCGAGACAGAACTTAATGGGCCCGCTAACAGCGCGATTTGCTGGTGACCC
AATGCGACCAGATGCTCCACGCCCAGTCGCGTACCGTCTTCATGGGAGAAAATAATACTGTTGATGGGTG
TCTGGTCAGAGACATCAAGAAATAACGCCGGAACATTAGTGCAGGCAGCTTCCACAGCAATGGCATCCTG
GTCATCCAGCGGATAGTTAATGATCAGCCCACTGACGCGTTGCGCGAGAAGATTGTGCACCGCCGCTTTA
CAGGCTTCGACGCCGCTTCGTTCTACCATCGACACCACCACGCTGGCACCCAGTTGATCGGCGCGAGATT
TAATCGCCGCGACAATTTGCGACGGCGCGTGCAGGGCCAGACTGGAGGTGGCAACGCCAATCAGCAACGA
CTGTTTGCCCGCCAGTTGTTGTGCCACGCGGTTGGGAATGTAATTCAGCTCCGCCATCGCCGCTTCCACT
TTTTCCCGCGTTTTCGCAGAAACGTGGCTGGCCTGGTTCACCACGCGGGAAACGGTCTGATAAGAGACAC
CGGCATACTCTGCGACATCGTATAACGTTACTGGTTTCACATTCACCACCCTGAATTGACTCTCTTCCGG
GCGCTATCATGCCATACCGCGAAAGGTTTTGCGCCATTCGATGGTGTCCGGGATCTCGACGCTCTCCCTT
ATGCGACTCCTGCATTAGGAAGCAGCCCAGTAGTAGGTTGAGGCCGTTGAGCACCGCCGCCGCAAGGAAT
GGTGCATGCAAGGAGATGGCGCCCAACAGTCCCCCGGCCACGGGGCCTGCCACCATACCCACGCCGAAAC
AAGCGCTCATGAGCCCGAAGTGGCGAGCCCGATCTTCCCCATCGGTGATGTCGGCGATATAGGCGCCAGC
AACCGCACCTGTGGCGCCGGTGATGCCGGCCACGATGCGTCCGGCGTAGAGGATCGAGATCGATCTCGAT
CCCGCGAAATTAATACGACTCACTATAGGGGAATTGTGAGCGGATAACAATTTCAGAATTCAAAAGATCT
TTTAAGAAGGAGATATACATATGGCGAGTAGCGAAGACGTTATCAAAGAGTTCATGCGTTTCAAAGTTCG
TATGGAAGGTTCCGTTAACGGTCACGAGTTCGAAATCGAAGGTGAAGGTGAAGGTCGTCCGTACGAAGGT
ACCCAGACCGCTAAACTGAAAGTTACCAAAGGTGGTCCGCTGCCGTTCGCTTGGGACATCCTGTCCCCGC
AGTTCCAGTACGGTTCCAAAGCTTACGTTAAACACCCGGCTGACATCCCGGACTACCTGAAACTGTCCTT
CCCGGAAGGTTTCAAATGGGAACGTGTTATGAACTTCGAAGACGGTGGTGTTGTTACCGTTACCCAGGAC
TCCTCCCTGCAAGACGGTGAGTTCATCTACAAAGTTAAACTGCGTGGTACCAACTTCCCGTCCGACGGTC
CGGTTATGCAGAAAAAAACCATGGGTTGGGAAGCTTCCACCGAACGTATGTACCCGGAAGACGGTGCTCT
GAAAGGTGAAATCAAAATGCGTCTGAAACTGAAAGACGGTGGTCACTACGACGCTGAAGTTAAAACCACC
TACATGGCTAAAAAACCGGTTCAGCTGCCGGGTGCTTACAAAACCGACATCAAACTGGACATCACCTCCC
ACAACGAAGACTACACCATCGTTGAACAGTACGAACGTGCTGAAGGTCGTCACTCCACCGGTGCTTAAGG
ATCCAAACTCGAGTAAGGATCTCCAGGCATCAAATAAAACGAAAGGCTCAGTCGAAAGACTGGGCCTTTC
GTTTTATCTGTTGTTTGTCGGTGAACGCTCTCTACTAGAGTCACACTGGCTCACCTTCGGGTGGGCCTTT
CTGCGTTTATACCTAGGGATATATTCCGCTTCCTCGCTCACTGACTCGCTACGCTCGGTCGTTCGACTGC
GGCGAGCGGAAATGGCTTACGAACGGGGCGGAGATTTCCTGGAAGATGCCAGGAAGATACTTAACAGGGA
AGTGAGAGGGCCGCGGCAAAGCCGTTTTTCCATAGGCTCCGCCCCCCTGACAAGCATCACGAAATCTGAC
GCTCAAATCAGTGGTGGCGAAACCCGACAGGACTATAAAGATACCAGGCGTTTCCCCCTGGCGGCTCCCT
CGTGCGCTCTCCTGTTCCTGCCTTTCGGTTTACCGGTGTCATTCCGCTGTTATGGCCGCGTTTGTCTCAT
TCCACGCCTGACACTCAGTTCCGGGTAGGCAGTTCGCTCCAAGCTGGACTGTATGCACGAACCCCCCGTT
CAGTCCGACCGCTGCGCCTTATCCGGTAACTATCGTCTTGAGTCCAACCCGGAAAGACATGCAAAAGCAC
CACTGGCAGCAGCCACTGGTAATTGATTTAGAGGAGTTAGTCTTGAAGTCATGCGCCGGTTAAGGCTAAA
CTGAAAGGACAAGTTTTGGTGACTGCGCTCCTCCAAGCCAGTTACCTCGGTTCAAAGAGTTGGTAGCTCA
GAGAACCTTCGAAAAACCGCCCTGCAAGGCGGTTTTTTCGTTTTCAGAGCAAGAGATTACGCGCAGACCA
AAACGATCTCAAGAAGATCATCTTATTAATCAGATAAAATATTTCTAGATTTCAGTGCAATTTATCTCTT
CAAATGTAGCACCTGAAGTCAGCCCCATACGATATAAGTTGTTACTAGTGCTTGGATTCTCACCAATAAA
AAACGCCCGGCGGCAACCGAGCGTTCTGAACAAATCCAGATGGAGTTCTGAGGTCATTACTGGATCTATC
AACAGGAGTCCAAGCGAGCTCGATATCAAATTACGCCCCGCCCTGCCACTCATCGCAGTACTGTTGTAAT
TCATTAAGCATTCTGCCGACATGGAAGCCATCACAAACGGCATGATGAACCTGAATCGCCAGCGGCATCA
GCACCTTGTCGCCTTGCGTATAATATTTGCCCATGGTGAAAACGGGGGCGAAGAAGTTGTCCATATTGGC
CACGTTTAAATCAAAACTGGTGAAACTCACCCAGGGATTGGCTGAGACGAAAAACATATTCTCAATAAAC
CCTTTAGGGAAATAGGCCAGGTTTTCACCGTAACACGCCACATCTTGCGAATATATGTGTAGAAACTGCC
GGAAATCGTCGTGGTATTCACTCCAGAGCGATGAAAACGTTTCAGTTTGCTCATGGAAAACGGTGTAACA
AGGGTGAACACTATCCCATATCACCAGCTCACCGTCTTTCATTGCCATACGAAATTCCGGATGAGCATTC
ATCAGGCGGGCAAGAATGTGAATAAAGGCCGGATAAAACTTGTGCTTATTTTTCTTTACGGTCTTTAAAA
AGGCCGTAATATCCAGCTGAACGGTCTGGTTATAGGTACATTGAGCAACTGACTGAAATGCCTCAAAATG
TTCTTTACGATGCCATTGGGATATATCAACGGTGGTATATCCAGTGATTTTTTTCTCCATTTTAGCTTCC
TTAGCTCCTGAAAATCTCGATAACTCAAAAAATACGCCCGGTAGTGATCTTATTTCATTATGGTGAAAGT
TGGAACCTCTTACGTGCCGATCAACGTCTCATTTTCGCCAGATATC
