>Addgene plasmid #35317 | pBbA7c-RFP | addgene partial sequence | sequence record 43624 | jkRFP-F 5'-tggtcactacgacgctgaag-3'
TTCAGCTGCCGGGTGCTTACAAAACCGACATCAAACTGGACATCACCTCCCACAACGAAGACTACACCAT
CGTTGAACAGTACGAACGTGCTGAAGGTCGTCACTCCACCGGTGCTTAAGGATCCAAACTCGAGTAAGGA
TCTCCAGGCATCAAATAAAACGAAAGGCTCAGTCGAAAGACTGGGCCTTTCGTTTTATCTGTTGTTTGTC
GGTGAACGCTCTCTACTAGAGTCACACTGGCTCACCTTCGGGTGGGCCTTTCTGCGTTTATACCTAGGGA
TATATTCCGCTTCCTCGCTCACTGACTCGCTACGCTCGGTCGTTCGACTGCGGCGAGCGGAAATGGCTTA
CGAACGGGGCGGAGATTTCCTGGAAGATGCCAGGAAGATACTTAACAGGGAAGTGAGAGGGCCGCGGCAA
AGCCGTTTTTCCATAGGCTCCGCCCCCCTGACAAGCATCACGAAATCTGACGCTCAAATCAGTGGTGGCG
AAACCCGACAGGACTATAAAGATACCAGGCGTTTCCCCCTGGCGGCTCCCTCGTGCGCTCTCCTGTTCCT
GCCTTTCGGTTTACCGGTGTCATTCCGCTGTTATGGCCGCGTTTGTCTCATTCCACGCCTGACACTCAGT
TCCGGGTAGGCAGTTCGCTCCAAGCTGGACTGTATGCACGAACCCCCCGTTCAGTCCGACCGCTGCGCCT
TATCCGGTAACTATCGTCTTGAGTCCAACCCGGAAAGACATGCAAAAGCACCACTGGCAGCAGCCACTGG
TAATTGATTTAGAGGAGTTAGTCTTGAAGTCATGCGCCGGTTAA
