>Addgene plasmid #35317 | pBbA7c-RFP | addgene partial sequence | sequence record 43625 | jkRFP-R 5'-gctttggaaccgtactggaa-3'
CTTTGGTAACTTTCAGTTTAGCGGTCTGGGTACCTTCGTACGGACGACCTTCACCTTCACCTTCGATTTC
GAACTCGTGACCGTTAACGGAACCTTCCATACGAACTTTGAAACGCATGAACTCTTTGATAACGTCTTCG
CTACTCGCCATATGTATATCTCCTTCTTAAAAGATCTTTTGAATTCTGAAATTGTTATCCGCTCACAATT
CCCCTATAGTGAGTCGTATTAATTTCGCGGGATCGAGATCGATCTCGATCCTCTACGCCGGACGCATCGT
GGCCGGCATCACCGGCGCCACAGGTGCGGTTGCTGGCGCCTATATCGCCGACATCACCGATGGGGAAGAT
CGGGCTCGCCACTTCGGGCTCATGAGCGCTTGTTTCGGCGTGGGTATGGTGGCAGGCCCCGTGGCCGGGG
GACTGTTGGGCGCCATCTCCTTGCATGCACCATTCCTTGCGGCGGCGGTGCTCAACGGCCTCAACCTACT
ACTGGGCTGCTTCCTAATGCAGGAGTCGCATAAGGGAGAGCGTCGAGATCCCGGACACCATCGAATGGCG
CAAAACCTTTCGCGGTATGGCATGATAGCGCCCGGAAGAGAGTCAATTCAGGGTGGTGAATGTGAAACCA
GTAACGTTATACGATGTCGCAGAGTATGCCGGTGTCTCTTATCAGACCGT
